>Addgene plasmid #33312 | p3HA-hMIB2 | addgene partial sequence | sequence record 41993 | CMV-F 5'-CGCAAATGGGCGGTAGGCGTG-3'
GCAGAGCTCGTTTAGTGAACCGTCAGATCGCCTGGAGACGCCATCCACGCTGTTTTGACCTCCATAGAAG
ACACCGGGACCGATCCAGCCTCCGCGGCCGGGAACGGTGCATTGGAACGCGGATTCCCCGTGCCAAGAGT
GACGTAAGTACCGCCTATAGAGTCTATAGGCCCACCCCCTTGGCTTCGTTAGAACGCGGCTACAATTAAT
ACATAACCTTATGTATCATACACATACGATTTAGGTGACACTATAGAATAACATCCACTTTGCCTTTCTC
TCCACAGGTGTCCACTCCCAGGTCCAACTGCACCTCGGTTCTAAGCTTGCTTGTTCTTTTTGCAGAAGCT
CAGAATAAACGCTCAACTTTGGCCATGTACCCATACGATGTTCCAGATTACGCCATGTACCCATACGATG
TTCCAGATTACGCCATGTACCCATACGATGTTCCAGATTACGCCATGGGTCATATGGCTAGGTCACTGGC
GCGATGCGGGCCGTCCTCTCGGCTGATGGGTTGGAAGCCCAGCGAGGCTAGAGGCCAGTCCCAAAGTTTC
CAGGCATCAGGGCTGCAGCCCAGGAGCCTCAAGGCGGCCCGGCGGGCGACTGGACGGCCGGACAGGTCCC
GAGCAGCCCCGCCCAACATGGACCCAGACCCCCAGGCGGGCGTGCAGGTGGGCATGCGGGTGGTGCGCGG
CGTGGACTGGAAGTGGGGCCAGCAGGACGGCGGCGAGGGCGGCGTGGGCACGGTGGTGGAGCTTGGCCGC
CACGGCAGCCCCTCGACACCCGACCGCACAGTGGTCGTGCAGTGGGACCAGGGCACGCGCACCAACTACC
GCGCCGGCTACCAGG
