[The description below was written by a language model from this plasmid's Addgene catalogue record.]
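Description:
p3HA-hMIB2 is a mammalian expression plasmid encoding human MIB2 (Mind Bomb-2, also known as ZZANK1 or ZZZ5), an E3 ubiquitin ligase, with three tandem HA epitope tags at its N terminus. It is built on the pCX-HA backbone, which the record describes as a pcDNA3 derivative whose promoter has been replaced by a modified CMV promoter originally taken from the RK5 vector. The triple HA tag is supplied by the backbone, so the MIB2 coding sequence is fused in frame downstream of it. The insert was introduced by restriction cloning, but the record does not state the specific sites used. No feature table is provided, so elements such as the polyadenylation signal and origins of replication are not documented here beyond what the pcDNA3 lineage would suggest.

In bacteria the plasmid is maintained at high copy number under ampicillin selection. In mammalian cells a neomycin resistance marker allows G418 selection of stable transfectants, although the plasmid is equally suited to transient transfection. The CMV-type promoter drives strong constitutive expression of the tagged protein, and the 3xHA epitope allows sensitive detection by immunoblotting or immunofluorescence and recovery by immunoprecipitation with anti-HA antibodies, without needing a MIB2-specific antibody. The associated publication concerns the role of MIB2 in controlling BCL10-dependent NF-κB activation, so the construct is suited to overexpression, protein interaction and ubiquitination studies of MIB2 in that signalling pathway.
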