Addgene plasmid #33312: p3HA-hMIB2
Depositing lab: Vanessa Redecke. Depositing organization: St. Jude Children's Research Hospital. Publication: The E3 Ubiquitin Ligase Mind Bomb-2 (MIB2) Protein Controls B-cell CLL/Lymphoma 10 (BCL10)-dependent NF-{kappa}B Activation. Stempin CC, Chi L, Giraldo-Vela JP, High AA, Hacker H, Redecke V. J Biol Chem. 2011 Oct 28;286(43):37147-57. Epub 2011 Sep 6. 10.1074/jbc.M111.263384 PubMed 21896478.
Backbone
  Vector backbone: pCX-HA
  Modifications to backbone: pCX-HA, based on pcDNA3, but containing a modified CMV promoter originally obtained from vector RK5 (Pharmingen)
  Vector type: Mammalian Expression
  Selectable markers: Neomycin (select with G418)
Growth in bacteria
  Bacterial resistance: Ampicillin, 100 μg/mL
  Growth temperature: 37°C
  Growth strain: DH5alpha
  Copy number: High Copy
Gene/Insert
  Gene/Insert name: MIB2
  Species: H. sapiens (human)
  Entrez Gene: MIB2 (a.k.a. ZZANK1, ZZZ5)
  Promoter: CMV
  Tag / fusion protein: 3xHA (N terminal on backbone)
  Cloning method: Restriction Enzyme; 5′ cloning site none (unknown if destroyed); 3′ cloning site none (unknown if destroyed)
  Sequencing primers: 5′ CMV forward
Terms and licenses: Academic/Nonprofit Terms; Industry Terms: Not Available to Industry
How to cite: p3HA-hMIB2 was a gift from Vanessa Redecke (Addgene plasmid # 33312 ; http://n2t.net/addgene:33312 ; RRID:Addgene_33312)
